>Addgene plasmid #244595 | CL20_mEGFP_FOidr_043 | addgene full sequence | sequence record 490714 | Addgene NGS Result
AAAAAAAATCTAACCTCAAGTCAAGGCTTTTCTATGGAATAAGGAATGGACAGCAGGGGGCTGTTTCATA
TACTGATGACCTCTTTATAGCCAACCTTTGTTCATGGCAGCCAGCATATGGGCATATGTTGCCAAACTCT
AAACCAAATACTCATTCTGATGTTTTAAATGATTTGCCCTCCCATATGTCCTTCCGAGTGAGAGACACAA
AAAATTCCAACACACTATTGCAATGAAAATAAATTTCCTTTATTAGCCAGAAGTCAGATGCTCAAGGGGC
TTCATGATGTCCCCATAATTTTTGGCAGAGGGAAAAAGATCTGCTAGCTCGAGCAGCTGAAGCTTTATTG
AGGCTTAAGCAGTGGGTTCCCTAGTTAGCCAGAGAGCTCCCAGGCTCAGATCTGGTCTAACCAGAGAGAC
CCAGTACAGGCAAAAAGCAGATCTTGTCTTCTTTGGGAGTGAATTAGCCCTTCCAGTCCCCCCTTTTCTT
TTAAAAAGTGGCTAAGATCTACAGCTGCCTTGTAAGTCATTGGTCTTAAAGGTACCGTAATCTTATCTAG
AACCGGTTCATTCATAAAGCACCTGCGAGGTGTCTACGTCCTCCTCTTCTGGATTTCCTTTACCGCTCAG
CGAAGGGGCAGTCGTGGTTGCCCCACTATGGATGCCACTATCTAAATAAGATTGTTGCTGCCAATGGCTC
ACAGCAGCTTTGCGGTCCGGTTCCATCGCCATATCCAATTCCATAAGGTCTGCTTGTGTCGCCATCCGGG
AAGCGGCCGCACTTCCCCCGGAGCCTCCGCTTCCGCCCTTGTACAGCTCGTCCATGCCGAGAGTGATCCC
GGCGGCGGTCACGAACTCCAGCAGGACCATGTGATCGCGCTTCTCGTTGGGGTCTTTGCTCAGCTTGGAC
TGGGTGCTCAGGTAGTGGTTGTCGGGCAGCAGCACGGGGCCGTCGCCGATGGGGGTGTTCTGCTGGTAGT
GGTCGGCGAGCTGCACGCTGCCGTCCTCGATGTTGTGGCGGATCTTGAAGTTCACCTTGATGCCGTTCTT
CTGCTTGTCGGCCATGATATAGACGTTGTGGCTGTTGTAGTTGTACTCCAGCTTGTGCCCCAGGATGTTG
CCGTCCTCCTTGAAGTCGATGCCCTTCAGCTCGATGCGGTTCACCAGGGTGTCGCCCTCGAACTTCACCT
CGGCGCGGGTCTTGTAGTTGCCGTCGTCCTTGAAGAAGATGGTGCGCTCCTGGACGTAGCCTTCGGGCAT
GGCGGACTTGAAGAAGTCGTGCTGCTTCATGTGGTCGGGGTAGCGGCTGAAGCACTGCACGCCGTAGGTC
AGGGTGGTCACGAGGGTGGGCCAGGGCACGGGCAGCTTGCCGGTGGTGCAGATGAACTTCAGGGTCAGCT
TGCCGTAGGTGGCATCGCCCTCGCCCTCGCCGGACACGCTGAACTTGTGGCCGTTTACGTCGCCGTCCAG
CTCGACCAGGATGGGCACCACCCCGGTGAACAGCTCCTCGCCCTTGCTCACCATGGTGGCGACCGGTGGA
TCCCGGGCCCGCGGTACCGTCGACTGCAGAATTCGGTTCACTAAACGAGCCCGGTTCACTAAACGAGCTC
TGCTTATATAGACCTCCCACCGTACACGCCTACCGCCCATTTGCGTCAATGGGGCGGAGTTGTTACGACA
TTTTGGAAAGTCCCGTTGATTTTGGTGCCAAAACAAACTCCCATTGACGTCAATGGGGTGGAGACTTGGA
AATCCCCGTGAGTCAAACCGCTATCCACGCCCATTGATGTACTGCCAAAACCGCATCACCATGGTAATAG
CGATGACTAATACGTAGATGTACTGCCAAGTAGGAAAGTCCCATAAGGTCATGTACTGGGCATAATGCCA
GGCGGGCCATTTACCGTCATTGACGTCAATAGGGGGCGTACTTGGCATATGATACACTTGATGTACTGCC
AAGTGGGCAGTTTACCGTAAATACTCCACCCATTGACGTCAATGGAAAGTCCCTATTGGCGTTACTATGG
GAACATACGTCATTATTGACGTCAATGGGCGGGGGTCGTTGGGCGGTCAGCCAGGCGGGCCATTTACCGT
AAGTTATGTAACGCGGAACTCCATATATGGGCTATGAACTAATGACCCCGTAATTGATTACTATTAATAA
CTAGCACGCGTTCGAAGCTTGAGCTCGGTCCCCTCGGGGTTGGGAGGTGGGTCTGAAACGATAATGGTGA
ATATCCCTGCCTAACTCTATTCACTATAGAAAGTACAGCAAAAACTATTCTTAAACCTACCAAGCCTCCT
ACTATCATTATGAATAATTTTATATACCACAGCCAATTTGTTATGTTAAACCAATTCCACAAACTTGCCC
ATTTATCTAATTCCAATAATTCTTGTTCATTCTTTTCTTGCTGGTTTTGCGATTCTTCAATTAAGGAGTG
TATTAAGCTTGTGTAATTGTTAATTTCTCTGTCCCACTCCATCCAGGTCGTGTGATTCCAAATCTGTTCC
AGAGATTTATTACTCCAACTAGCATTCCAAGGCACAGCAGTGGTGCAAATGAGTTTTCCAGAGCAACCCC
AAATCCCCAGGAGCTGTTGATCCTTTAGGTATCTTTCCACAGCCAGGATTCTTGCCTGGAGCTGCTTGAT
GCCCCAGACTGTGAGTTGCAACAGATGCTGTTGCGCCTCAATAGCCCTCAGCAAATTGTTCTGCTGCTGC
ACTATACCAGACAATAATTGTCTGGCCTGTACCGTCAGCGTCATTGACGCTGCGCCCATAGTGCTTCCTG
CTGCTCCCAAGAACCCAAGGAACAAAGCTCCTATTCCCACTGCTCTTTTTTCTCTCTGCACCACTCTTCT
CTTTGCCTTGGTGGGTGCTACTCCTAATGGTTCAATTTTTACTACTTTATATTTATATAATTCACTTCTC
CAATTGTCCCTCATATCTCCTCCTTATGGTGTTTTACTAAACTTTTCCATGTTCTAATCCTCATCCTGTC
TACTTGCCACACAATCATCACCTGCCATCTGTTTTCCATAATCCCTAATGATCTTTGCTTTTCTTCTTGG
CACTACTTTTATGTCACTATTATCTTGTATTACTACTGCCCCTTCACCTTTCCAGAGGAGCTTTGCTGGT
CCTTTCCAAAGTGGATTTCTGCTGTCCCTGTAATAAACCCGAAAATTTTGAATTTTTGTAATTTGTTTTT
GTAATTCTTTAGTTTGTATGTCTGTTGCTATTATGTCTACTATTCTTTCCCCTGCACTGTACCCCCCAAT
CCCCCCTTTTCTTTTAAAATTGTGGATGAATACTGCCATTTGTACTGCTGTCTTAAGATGTTCAGCCTGA
TCTCTTACCTGTCCTATAATTTTCTTTAATTCTTTATTCATAGATTCTACTACTCCTTGACTTTGGGGAT
TGTAGGGAATTTCCAGGTCTGAAGATCCTGCTGCTTGCTGTGCTTTTTTCTTACTTTTGTTTTGCTCTTC
CTCTATCTTGTCTAAAGCTTCCTTGGTGTCTTTTATCTCTATCCTTTGATGCACACAATAGAGGGTTGCT
ACTGTATTATATAATGATCTAAGTTCTTCTGATCCTGTCTGAAGGGATGGTTGTAGCTGTCCCAGTATTT
GTCTACAGCCTTCTGATGTTTCTAACAGGCCAGTATTAACTGCGAATCGTTCTAGCTCCCTGCTTGCCCA
TACTATATGTTTTAATTTATATTTTTTCTTTCCCCCTGGCCTTAACCGAATTTTTTCCCATCGCGATCTA
ATTCTCCCCCGCTTAATACTGACGCTCTCGCACCCATCTCTCTCCTTCTAGCCTCCGCTAGTCAAAATTT
TTGGCGTACTCACCAGTCGCCGCCCCTCGCCTCTTGCCGTGCGCGCTTCAGCAAGCCGAGTCCTGCGTCG
AGAGAGCTCCTCTGGTTTCCCTTTCGCTTTCAAGTCCCTGTTCGGGCGCCACTGCTAGAGATTTTCCACA
CTGACTAAAAGGGTCTGAGGGATCTCTAGTTACCAGAGTCACACAACAGACGGGCACACACTACTTGAAG
CACTCAAGGCAAGCTTTATTGAGGCTTAAGCAGTGGGTTCCCTAGTTAGCCAGAGAGCTCCCAGGCTCAG
ATCTGGTCTAACCAGAGAGACCCAGTACAGGCAAAAAGCAGCTGCTTATATGCAGGATCTGAGGGCTCGC
CACTCCCCAGTCCCGCCCAGGCCACGCCTCCCATGGTAATAGCGATGACTAATACGTAGATGTACTGCCA
AGTAGGAAAGTCCCATAAGGTCATGTACTGGGCATAATGCCAGGCGGGCCATTTACCGTCATTGACGTCA
ATAGGGGGCGTACTTGGCATATGATACACTTGATGTACTGCCAAGTGGGCAGTTTACCGTAAATACTCCA
CCCATTGACGTCAATGGAAAGTCCCTATTGGCGTTACTATGGGAACATACGTCATTATTGACGTCAATGG
GCGGGGGTCGTTGGGCGGTCAGCCAGGCGGGCCATTTACCGTAAGTTATGTAACGCGGAACTCCATATAT
GGGCTATGAACTAATGACCCCGTAATTGATTACTATTAATAACTAGTCAATAATCAATGTCGACCCAGGT
GGCACTTTTCGGGGAAATGTGCGCGGAACCCCTATTTGTTTATTTTTCTAAATACATTCAAATATGTATC
CGCTCATGAGACAATAACCCTGATAAATGCTTCAATAATATTGAAAAAGGAAGAGTATGAGTATTCAACA
TTTCCGTGTCGCCCTTATTCCCTTTTTTGCGGCATTTTGCCTTCCTGTTTTTGCTCACCCAGAAACGCTG
GTGAAAGTAAAAGATGCTGAAGATCAGTTGGGTGCACGAGTGGGTTACATCGAACTGGATCTCAACAGCG
GTAAGATCCTTGAGAGTTTTCGCCCCGAAGAACGTTTTCCAATGATGAGCACTTTTAAAGTTCTGCTATG
TGGCGCGGTATTATCCCGTATTGACGCCGGGCAAGAGCAACTCGGTCGCCGCATACACTATTCTCAGAAT
GACTTGGTTGAGTACTCACCAGTCACAGAAAAGCATCTTACGGATGGCATGACAGTAAGAGAATTATGCA
GTGCTGCCATAACCATGAGTGATAACACTGCGGCCAACTTACTTCTGACAACGATCGGAGGACCGAAGGA
GCTAACCGCTTTTTTGCACAACATGGGGGATCATGTAACTCGCCTTGATCGTTGGGAACCGGAGCTGAAT
GAAGCCATACCAAACGACGAGCGTGACACCACGATGCCTGTAGCAATGGCAACAACGTTGCGCAAACTAT
TAACTGGCGAACTACTTACTCTAGCTTCCCGGCAACAATTAATAGACTGGATGGAGGCGGATAAAGTTGC
AGGACCACTTCTGCGCTCGGCCCTTCCGGCTGGCTGGTTTATTGCTGATAAATCTGGAGCCGGTGAGCGT
GGGTCTCGCGGTATCATTGCAGCACTGGGGCCAGATGGTAAGCCCTCCCGTATCGTAGTTATCTACACGA
CGGGGAGTCAGGCAACTATGGATGAACGAAATAGACAGATCGCTGAGATAGGTGCCTCACTGATTAAGCA
TTGGTAACTGTCAGACCAAGTTTACTCATATATACTTTAGATTGATTTAAAACTTCATTTTTAATTTAAA
AGGATCTAGGTGAAGATCCTTTTTGATAATCTCATGACCAAAATCCCTTAACGTGAGTTTTCGTTCCACT
GAGCGTCAGACCCCGTAGAAAAGATCAAAGGATCTTCTTGAGATCCTTTTTTTCTGCGCGTAATCTGCTG
CTTGCAAACAAAAAAACCACCGCTACCAGCGGTGGTTTGTTTGCCGGATCAAGAGCTACCAACTCTTTTT
CCGAAGGTAACTGGCTTCAGCAGAGCGCAGATACCAAATACTGTTCTTCTAGTGTAGCCGTAGTTAGGCC
ACCACTTCAAGAACTCTGTAGCACCGCCTACATACCTCGCTCTGCTAATCCTGTTACCAGTGGCTGCTGC
CAGTGGCGATAAGTCGTGTCTTACCGGGTTGGACTCAAGACGATAGTTACCGGATAAGGCGCAGCGGTCG
GGCTGAACGGGGGGTTCGTGCACACAGCCCAGCTTGGAGCGAACGACCTACACCGAACTGAGATACCTAC
AGCGTGAGCTATGAGAAAGCGCCACGCTTCCCGAAGGGAGAAAGGCGGACAGGTATCCGGTAAGCGGCAG
GGTCGGAACAGGAGAGCGCACGAGGGAGCTTCCAGGGGGAAACGCCTGGTATCTTTATAGTCCTGTCGGG
TTTCGCCACCTCTGACTTGAGCGTCGATTTTTGTGATGCTCGTCAGGGGGGCGGAGCCTATGGAAAAACG
CCAGCAACGCGGCCTTTTTACGGTTCCTGGCCTTTTGCTGGCCTTTTGCTCACATGTTCTTTCCTGCGTT
ATCCCCTGCTTCTGTGGATAACCGTATTACCGCCTTTGAGTGAGCTGATACCGCTCGCCGCAGCCGAACG
ACCGAGCGCAGCGAGTCAGTGAGCGAGGAAGCGGAAGAGCGCCCAATACGCAAACCGCCTCTCCCCGCGC
GTTGGCCGATTCATTAATGCAGCGGATCCAGACATGATAAGATACATTGATGAGTTTGGACAAACCACAA
CTAGAATGCAGTGAAAAAAATGCTTTATTTGTGAAATTTGTGATGCTATTGCTTTATTTGTAACCATTAT
AAGCTGCAATAAACAAGTTAGCTTTTTGCAAAAGCCTAGGCCTCCAAAAAAGCCTCCTCACTACTTCTGG
AATAGCTCAGAGGCCGAGGCGGCCTCGGCCTCTGCATAAATAAAAAAAATTAGTCAGCCATGGGGCGGAG
AATGGGCGGAACTGGGCGGAGTTAGGGGCGGGATGGGCGGAGTTAGGGGCGGGACTATGGTTGCTGACTA
ATTGAGATGCGGATCCGCTGGCACGACAGGTTTCCCGACTGGAAAGCGGGCAGTGAGCGCAACGCAATTA
ATGTGAGTTAGCTCACTCATTAGGCACCCCAGGCTTTACACTTTATGCTTCCGGCTCGTATGTTGTGTGG
AATTGTGAGCGGATAACAATTTCACACAGGAAACAGCTATGACCATGATTACGCCAAGCTTGGGCTGCAG
GTCGAGGGATCTCCATAAGAGAAGAGGGACAGCTATGACTGGGAGTAGTCAGGAGAGGAGGAAAAATCTG
GCTAGTAAAACATGTAAGGAAAATTTTAGGGATGTTAAAGAAAAAAATAACACAAAACAAAATAT
Features (pLannotate 1.2.2; 29 found; start..end, strand, type, name):
    199..254     -  polyA_signal   β-globin poly(A) signal: rabbit β-globin polyadenylation signal (Gil and Proudfoot, 1987)
    340..475     -  LTR            3' LTR (ΔU3) (fragment): self-inactivating 3' long terminal repeat (LTR) from HIV-1
    477..545     -  CDS            nef (fragment): NEF_HV1Z2 - Experimental evidence at protein level: Swiss-Prot protein existence level 1. Extracellular Nef protein targets CD4(+) T-lymphocytes for apoptosis by interacting with CXCR4 surface receptors. From Human immunodeficiency virus type 1 group M subtype D (isolate Z2/CDC-Z34) (HIV-1).
    571..765     -  CDS            CTNNB1 (fragment): CTNB1_HUMAN - Also known as CTNNB. Experimental evidence at protein level: Swiss-Prot protein existence level 1. Key downstream component of the canonical Wnt signaling pathway (PubMed:17524503, PubMed:18077326, PubMed:18086858, PubMed:18957423, PubMed:21262353, PubMed:22155184, PubMed:22647378, PubMed:22699938). In the absence of Wnt, forms a complex with AXIN1, AXIN2, APC, CSNK1A1 and GSK3B that promotes phosphorylation on N- terminal Ser and Thr residues and ubiquitination of CTNNB1 via BTRC and its subsequent degradation by the proteasome (PubMed:17524503, PubMed:18077326, PubMed:18086858,
    808..1524    -  CDS            mEGFP: mEGFP is a basic (constitutively fluorescent) green fluorescent protein published in 2002, derived from Aequorea victoria. It has moderate acid sensitivity.
   1538..1575    -  misc_feature   MCS (fragment): multiple cloning site
   1574..1590    -  promoter       tight TRE promoter (fragment): Tet-responsive promoter PTight, consisting of seven tet operator sequences followed by the minimal CMV promoter
   1606..1809    -  promoter       CMV promoter: human cytomegalovirus (CMV) immediate early promoter
   1810..2113    -  enhancer       CMV enhancer: human cytomegalovirus immediate early enhancer
   2181..2197    -  misc_feature   MCS (fragment): multiple cloning site
   2197..2222    -  CDS            Rev (fragment): human immunodeficiency virus 1 (HIV-1) Rev protein; rev; enhances nuclear export of unspliced and incompletely spliced viral mRNAs
   2599..2832    -  misc_feature   RRE: The Rev response element (RRE) of HIV-1 allows for Rev-dependent mRNA export from the nucleus to the cytoplasm.
   2966..3049    -  CDS            vif (fragment): VIF_HV1BR - Experimental evidence at protein level: Swiss-Prot protein existence level 1. Counteracts the innate antiviral activity of host APOBEC3F and APOBEC3G. Forms a complex with host APOBEC3F and APOBEC3G thus preventing the entry of these lethally hypermutating enzymes into progeny virions. Recruits an active E3 ubiquitin ligase complex composed of elongin BC, CUL5, and RBX2 to induce polyubiquitination of APOBEC3G and APOBEC3F. In turn, they are directed to the 26S proteasome for degradation. Vif interaction with APOBEC3G also blocks its cytidine deaminase activity in a proteasome-inde
   3192..3309    -  misc_feature   cPPT/CTS: central polypurine tract and central termination sequence of HIV-1
   3458..3817    -  CDS            HIV-1 gag (fragment): gag protein from human immunodeficiency virus 1; gag
   3801..3926    -  misc_feature   HIV-1 Ψ: packaging signal of human immunodeficiency virus type 1
   3973..4230    -  LTR            5' LTR (truncated): truncated 5' long terminal repeat (LTR) from HIV-1
   4232..4611    -  enhancer       CMV enhancer: human cytomegalovirus immediate early enhancer
   4642..4746    +  promoter       AmpR promoter: bla
   4747..5607    +  CDS            AmpR: β-lactamase; bla; confers resistance to ampicillin, carbenicillin, and related antibiotics
   5778..6366    +  rep_origin     ori: high-copy-number ColE1/pMB1/pBR322/pUC origin of replication
   6549..6603    +  CDS            lacI (fragment): lac repressor; lacI; The lac repressor binds to the lac operator to inhibit transcription in E. coli. This inhibition can be relieved by adding lactose or isopropyl-β-D-thiogalactopyranoside (IPTG).
   6605..6739    -  polyA_signal   SV40 poly(A) signal: SV40 polyadenylation signal
   6759..6894    -  rep_origin     SV40 ori: SV40 origin of replication
   6918..6940    -  promoter       SV40 promoter (fragment): SV40 enhancer and early promoter
   6947..6986    +  CDS            lacI (fragment): lac repressor; lacI; The lac repressor binds to the lac operator to inhibit transcription in E. coli. This inhibition can be relieved by adding lactose or isopropyl-β-D-thiogalactopyranoside (IPTG).
   6999..7020    +  protein_bind   CAP binding site: CAP binding activates transcription in the presence of cAMP. E. coli catabolite activator protein
   7035..7065    +  promoter       lac promoter: promoter for the E. coli lac operon
   7073..7089    +  protein_bind   lac operator: The lac repressor binds to the lac operator to inhibit transcription in E. coli. This inhibition can be relieved by adding lactose or isopropyl-β-D-thiogalactopyranoside (IPTG). lac repressor encoded by lacI
