[The description below was written by a language model from this plasmid's Addgene catalogue record and pLannotate feature annotations shown in this document.]
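Description:
CL20_mEGFP_FOidr_043 is a mammalian expression plasmid built on the CL20 backbone. The catalogue lists it only as a mammalian expression vector, but the feature table shows the architecture of a self-inactivating HIV-1 lentiviral transfer vector. A CMV enhancer is fused to a truncated 5' LTR and is followed by the Ψ packaging signal with a gag fragment, the cPPT/CTS, the Rev response element and a ΔU3 3' LTR fragment, with a rabbit β-globin polyadenylation signal downstream. These elements would allow the genomic RNA to be transcribed, exported in a Rev-dependent manner and packaged. The deleted U3 region means that an integrated provirus would rely on its internal promoter. In bacteria the plasmid is maintained through a high-copy ColE1/pUC-type origin and selected with ampicillin via the β-lactamase gene. The short vif, nef, Rev, lacI and Tet-promoter hits appear to be residual backbone fragments, and an SV40 origin and poly(A) signal also lie outside the LTRs.

The payload sits between the LTRs and is driven by an internal CMV enhancer/promoter. It encodes monomeric EGFP fused to the N-terminus of FOidr_043, an unmutated intrinsically disordered region taken from the human fusion protein CTNNB1_ULK4. The depositor comment indicates residues 1 to 65 of the fusion, which agrees with the feature table detecting only a short CTNNB1 fragment and no ULK4 sequence. No WPRE or separate mammalian selection marker is annotated, so expressing cells would be identified by green fluorescence. The construct is intended for expressing the fluorescently tagged IDR in mammalian cells. The associated study concerns protein condensate formation, which suggests its use for imaging the localisation and condensation behaviour of this region.
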