Addgene plasmid #244595: CL20_mEGFP_FOidr_043
Purpose: Express mEGFP-tagged intrinsically disordered protein (IDR), FOidr_043, derived from human fusion protein CTNNB1_ULK4
Depositing lab: Richard Kriwacki. Depositing organization: St. Jude Children's Research Hospital. Publication: Proteome-wide computational analyses reveal links between protein condensate formation and RNA biology. Maiti S, Tripathi S, Baggett DW, Phillips AH, Park CG, Wang J, Wahiduzzaman, Freyaldenhoven WT, Kinger S, Pioso BJ, Bollinger JC, Somjee R, Lang B, Babu MM, Kriwacki RW. Sci Adv. 2025 Dec 5;11(49):eady1420. doi: 10.1126/sciadv.ady1420. Epub 2025 Dec 3. PubMed 41337585.
Backbone
  Vector backbone: CL20
  Vector type: Mammalian Expression
Growth in bacteria
  Bacterial resistance: Ampicillin, 100 μg/mL
  Growth temperature: 37°C
  Growth strain: NEB Stable
  Copy number: High Copy
Gene/Insert
  Gene/Insert name: FOidr_043
  Species: H. sapiens (human)
  Mutation: Unmutated
  Tag / fusion protein: monomeric EGFP (N terminal on insert)
  Cloning method: Restriction Enzyme; 5′ cloning site Unknown (unknown if destroyed)
Terms and licenses: Academic/Nonprofit Terms; Industry Terms: Not Available to Industry
Depositor comments: CTNNB1_ULK4_1_65
How to cite: CL20_mEGFP_FOidr_043 was a gift from Richard Kriwacki (Addgene plasmid # 244595 ; http://n2t.net/addgene:244595 ; RRID:Addgene_244595)
